Addgene plasmid #55676: NKIRAS2
Purpose: expression of mouse NKIRAS2
Depositing lab: Julian Downward. Depositing organization: Cancer Research UK. Publication: RAS and RHO families of GTPases directly regulate distinct phosphoinositide 3-kinase isoforms. Fritsch R, de Krijger I, Fritsch K, George R, Reason B, Kumar MS, Diefenbacher M, Stamp G, Downward J. Cell. 2013 May 23;153(5):1050-63. doi: 10.1016/j.cell.2013.04.031. PubMed 23706742.
Backbone
  Vector backbone: pGEX2T
  Backbone manufacturer: GE Healthcare Life Sciences
  Backbone size w/o insert (bp): 4948
  Vector type: Bacterial Expression
Growth in bacteria
  Bacterial resistance: Ampicillin, 100 μg/mL
  Growth temperature: 37°C
  Growth strain: BL21 codon plus ril de3
  Copy number: High Copy
Gene/Insert
  Gene/Insert name: NKIRAS2
  Species: M. musculus (mouse)
  Entrez Gene: Nkiras2 (a.k.a. RP23-390D17.2, 2410003M04Rik, 4930527H08Rik, D630018G21Rik, KBRAS2)
  Promoter: lac
  Cloning method: Restriction Enzyme; 5′ cloning site BamHI (not destroyed); 3′ cloning site EcoRI (not destroyed)
  Sequencing primers: 5′ lac promoter; 3′ GST-R
Terms and licenses: Academic/Nonprofit Terms; Industry Terms: Not Available to Industry
How to cite: NKIRAS2 was a gift from Julian Downward (Addgene plasmid # 55676 ; http://n2t.net/addgene:55676 ; RRID:Addgene_55676)
