[The description below was written by a language model from this plasmid's Addgene catalogue record.]
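Description:
NKIRAS2 is a bacterial expression plasmid carrying the mouse Nkiras2 coding sequence (also known as KBRAS2, an NF-κB inhibitor-interacting Ras-like protein) in the pGEX2T backbone, a commercial vector of about 4.9 kb without insert. It is maintained as a high-copy plasmid in E. coli under ampicillin selection, and the record lists a BL21-derived, codon-supplemented DE3 strain as the host, consistent with use for protein production rather than simple propagation.

The insert was placed between the BamHI and EcoRI sites of the polylinker, both of which remain intact, so the fragment can be excised or transferred again. The record gives the promoter as lac; pGEX-series vectors generally use an IPTG-inducible lac-type (tac) promoter together with a plasmid-borne lac repressor gene to drive a glutathione S-transferase fusion. In pGEX2T a thrombin cleavage site normally lies between GST and the cloning sites. The catalogue entry does not explicitly list a tag, but the backbone choice and the GST-based sequencing primer suggest that NKIRAS2 is produced as an N-terminal GST fusion, which would allow purification on glutathione resin and optional removal of the GST moiety. No feature table is provided, so these elements cannot be confirmed from annotation.

The stated purpose is expression of mouse NKIRAS2. The associated study examined how RAS and RHO family GTPases directly regulate different phosphoinositide 3-kinase isoforms, so the plasmid was probably used to produce recombinant small GTPase protein for such work. The record does not describe specific assays.
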