>Addgene plasmid #55676 | NKIRAS2 | depositor partial sequence | sequence record 86219 | NKIRAS2
ATGGGGAAGAGCTGCAAGGTGGTCGTGTGCGGCCAGGCATCTGTGGGCAAAACTTCAATCCTTGAGCAGC
TTCTGTACGGGAACCATGTCGTGGGTTCTGAGATGATCGAGACCCAGGAGGACATCTATGTAGGCTCCAT
CGAGACAGACCGAGGGGTGCGGGAGCAGGTGCGTTTCTATGATACACGGGGTCTCCGGGATGGGGCCGAG
CTGCCCAAGCACTGCTTCTCCTGCACCGATGGCTACGTCCTGGTCTACAGCACAGACAGCCGAGAGTCGT
TCCAGCGCGTCGAGCTGCTCAAGAAGGAGATCGACAAGTCCAAGGACAAGAAGGAGGTCACCATCGTGGT
CCTTGGCAACAAGTGTGACCTGCAGGAGCAGCGTCGCGTAGACCCTGACGTGGCCCAGCACTGGGCCAAG
TCCGAGAAGGTGAAGCTATGGGAGGTGTCGGTGGCTGACCGACGCTCCCTCCTAGAGCCTTTCATCTACC
TGGCCAGCAAGATGACCCAGCCGCAGAGCAAGTCTGCCTTCCCCCTCAGCCGCAAGAACAAGGGCAGCGG
CTCCTTGGATGGCTGA
