>Addgene plasmid #55676 | NKIRAS2 | depositor partial sequence | sequence record 86220 | pGEX2T backbone
ACGTTATCGACTGCACGGTGCACCAATGCTTCTGGCGTCAGGCAGCCATCGGAAGCTGTGGTATGGCTGT
GCAGGTCGTAAATCACTGCATAATTCGTGTCGCTCAAGGCGCACTCCCGTTCTGGATAATGTTTTTTGCG
CCGACATCATAACGGTTCTGGCAAATATTCTGAAATGAGCTGTTGACAATTAATCATCGGCTCGTATAAT
GTGTGGAATTGTGAGCGGATAACAATTTCACACAGGAAACAGTATTCATGTCCCCTATACTAGGTTATTG
GAAAATTAAGGGCCTTGTGCAACCCACTCGACTTCTTTTGGAATATCTTGAAGAAAAATATGAAGAGCAT
TTGTATGAGCGCGATGAAGGTGATAAATGGCGAAACAAAAAGTTTGAATTGGGTTTGGAGTTTCCCAATC
TTCCTTATTATATTGATGGTGATGTTAAATTAACACAGTCTATGGCCATCATACGTTATATAGCTGACAA
GCACAACATGTTGGGTGGTTGTCCAAAAGAGCGTGCAGAGATTTCAATGCTTGAAGGAGCGGTTTTGGAT
ATTAGATACGGTGTTTCGAGAATTGCATATAGTAAAGACTTTGAAACTCTCAAAGTTGATTTTCTTAGCA
AGCTACCTGAAATGCTGAAAATGTTCGAAGATCGTTTATGTCATAAAACATATTTAAATGGTGATCATGT
AACCCATCCTGACTTCATGTTGTATGACGCTCTTGATGTTGTTTTATACATGGACCCAATGTGCCTGGAT
GCGTTCCCAAAATTAGTTTGTTTTAAAAAACGTATTGAAGCTATCCCACAAATTGATAAGTACTTGAAAT
CCAGCAAGTATATAGCATGGCCTTTGCAGGGCTGGCAAGCCACGTTTGGTGGTGGCGACCATCCTCCAAA
ATCGGATCTGGTTCCGCGTGGATCCCCGGGAATTCATCGTGACTGACTGACGATCTGCCTCGCGCGTTTC
GGTGATGACGGTGAAAACCTCTGACACATGCAGCTCCCGGAGACGGTCACAGCTTGTCTGTAAGCGGATG
CCGGGAGCAGACAAGCCCGTCAGGGCGCGTCAGCGGGTGTTGGCGGGTGTCGGGGCGCAGCCATGACCCA
GTCACGTAGCGATAGCGGAGTGTATAATTCTTGAAGACGAAAGGGCCTCGTGATACGCCTATTTTTATAG
GTTAATGTCATGATAATAATGGTTTCTTAGACGTCAGGTGGCACTTTTCGGGGAAATGTGCGCGGAACCC
CTATTTGTTTATTTTTCTAAATACATTCAAATATGTATCCGCTCATGAGACAATAACCCTGATAAATGCT
TCAATAATATTGAAAAAGGAAGAGTATGAGTATTCAACATTTCCGTGTCGCCCTTATTCCCTTTTTTGCG
GCATTTTGCCTTCCTGTTTTTGCTCACCCAGAAACGCTGGTGAAAGTAAAAGATGCTGAAGATCAGTTGG
GTGCACGAGTGGGTTACATCGAACTGGATCTCAACAGCGGTAAGATCCTTGAGAGTTTTCGCCCCGAAGA
ACGTTTTCCAATGATGAGCACTTTTAAAGTTCTGCTATGTGGCGCGGTATTATCCCGTGTTGACGCCGGG
CAAGAGCAACTCGGTCGCCGCATACACTATTCTCAGAATGACTTGGTTGAGTACTCACCAGTCACAGAAA
AGCATCTTACGGATGGCATGACAGTAAGAGAATTATGCAGTGCTGCCATAACCATGAGTGATAACACTGC
GGCCAACTTACTTCTGACAACGATCGGAGGACCGAAGGAGCTAACCGCTTTTTTGCACAACATGGGGGAT
CATGTAACTCGCCTTGATCGTTGGGAACCGGAGCTGAATGAAGCCATACCAAACGACGAGCGTGACACCA
CGATGCCTGCAGCAATGGCAACAACGTTGCGCAAACTATTAACTGGCGAACTACTTACTCTAGCTTCCCG
GCAACAATTAATAGACTGGATGGAGGCGGATAAAGTTGCAGGACCACTTCTGCGCTCGGCCCTTCCGGCT
GGCTGGTTTATTGCTGATAAATCTGGAGCCGGTGAGCGTGGGTCTCGCGGTATCATTGCAGCACTGGGGC
CAGATGGTAAGCCCTCCCGTATCGTAGTTATCTACACGACGGGGAGTCAGGCAACTATGGATGAACGAAA
TAGACAGATCGCTGAGATAGGTGCCTCACTGATTAAGCATTGGTAACTGTCAGACCAAGTTTACTCATAT
ATACTTTAGATTGATTTAAAACTTCATTTTTAATTTAAAAGGATCTAGGTGAAGATCCTTTTTGATAATC
TCATGACCAAAATCCCTTAACGTGAGTTTTCGTTCCACTGAGCGTCAGACCCCGTAGAAAAGATCAAAGG
ATCTTCTTGAGATCCTTTTTTTCTGCGCGTAATCTGCTGCTTGCAAACAAAAAAACCACCGCTACCAGCG
GTGGTTTGTTTGCCGGATCAAGAGCTACCAACTCTTTTTCCGAAGGTAACTGGCTTCAGCAGAGCGCAGA
TACCAAATACTGTCCTTCTAGTGTAGCCGTAGTTAGGCCACCACTTCAAGAACTCTGTAGCACCGCCTAC
ATACCTCGCTCTGCTAATCCTGTTACCAGTGGCTGCTGCCAGTGGCGATAAGTCGTGTCTTACCGGGTTG
GACTCAAGACGATAGTTACCGGATAAGGCGCAGCGGTCGGGCTGAACGGGGGGTTCGTGCACACAGCCCA
GCTTGGAGCGAACGACCTACACCGAACTGAGATACCTACAGCGTGAGCTATGAGAAAGCGCCACGCTTCC
CGAAGGGAGAAAGGCGGACAGGTATCCGGTAAGCGGCAGGGTCGGAACAGGAGAGCGCACGAGGGAGCTT
CCAGGGGGAAACGCCTGGTATCTTTATAGTCCTGTCGGGTTTCGCCACCTCTGACTTGAGCGTCGATTTT
TGTGATGCTCGTCAGGGGGGCGGAGCCTATGGAAAAACGCCAGCAACGCGGCCTTTTTACGGTTCCTGGC
CTTTTGCTGGCCTTTTGCTCACATGTTCTTTCCTGCGTTATCCCCTGATTCTGTGGATAACCGTATTACC
GCCTTTGAGTGAGCTGATACCGCTCGCCGCAGCCGAACGACCGAGCGCAGCGAGTCAGTGAGCGAGGAAG
CGGAAGAGCGCCTGATGCGGTATTTTCTCCTTACGCATCTGTGCGGTATTTCACACCGCATAAATTCCGA
CACCATCGAATGGTGCAAAACCTTTCGCGGTATGGCATGATAGCGCCCGGAAGAGAGTCAATTCAGGGTG
GTGAATGTGAAACCAGTAACGTTATACGATGTCGCAGAGTATGCCGGTGTCTCTTATCAGACCGTTTCCC
GCGTGGTGAACCAGGCCAGCCACGTTTCTGCGAAAACGCGGGAAAAAGTGGAAGCGGCGATGGCGGAGCT
GAATTACATTCCCAACCGCGTGGCACAACAACTGGCGGGCAAACAGTCGTTGCTGATTGGCGTTGCCACC
TCCAGTCTGGCCCTGCACGCGCCGTCGCAAATTGTCGCGGCGATTAAATCTCGCGCCGATCAACTGGGTG
CCAGCGTGGTGGTGTCGATGGTAGAACGAAGCGGCGTCGAAGCCTGTAAAGCGGCGGTGCACAATCTTCT
CGCGCAACGCGTCAGTGGGCTGATCATTAACTATCCGCTGGATGACCAGGATGCCATTGCTGTGGAAGCT
GCCTGCACTAATGTTCCGGCGTTATTTCTTGATGTCTCTGACCAGACACCCATCAACAGTATTATTTTCT
CCCATGAAGACGGTACGCGACTGGGCGTGGAGCATCTGGTCGCATTGGGTCACCAGCAAATCGCGCTGTT
AGCGGGCCCATTAAGTTCTGTCTCGGCGCGTCTGCGTCTGGCTGGCTGGCATAAATATCTCACTCGCAAT
CAAATTCAGCCGATAGCGGAACGGGAAGGCGACTGGAGTGCCATGTCCGGTTTTCAACAAACCATGCAAA
TGCTGAATGAGGGCATCGTTCCCACTGCGATGCTGGTTGCCAACGATCAGATGGCGCTGGGCGCAATGCG
CGCCATTACCGAGTCCGGGCTGCGCGTTGGTGCGGATATCTCGGTAGTGGGATACGACGATACCGAAGAC
AGCTCATGTTATATCCCGCCGTTAACCACCATCAAACAGGATTTTCGCCTGCTGGGGCAAACCAGCGTGG
ACCGCTTGCTGCAACTCTCTCAGGGCCAGGCGGTGAAGGGCAATCAGCTGTTGCCCGTCTCACTGGTGAA
AAGAAAAACCACCCTGGCGCCCAATACGCAAACCGCCTCTCCCCGCGCGTTGGCCGATTCATTAATGCAG
CTGGCACGACAGGTTTCCCGACTGGAAAGCGGGCAGTGAGCGCAACGCAATTAATGTGAGTTAGCTCACT
CATTAGGCACCCCAGGCTTTACACTTTATGCTTCCGGCTCGTATGTTGTGTGGAATTGTGAGCGGATAAC
AATTTCACACAGGAAACAGCTATGACCATGATTACGGATTCACTGGCCGTCGTTTTACAACGTCGTGACT
GGGAAAACCCTGGCGTTACCCAACTTAATCGCCTTGCAGCACATCCCCCTTTCGCCAGCTGGCGTAATAG
CGAAGAGGCCCGCACCGATCGCCCTTCCCAACAGTTGCGCAGCCTGAATGGCGAATGGCGCTTTGCCTGG
TTTCCGGCACCAGAAGCGGTGCCGGAAAGCTGGCTGGAGTGCGATCTTCCTGAGGCCGATACTGTCGTCG
TCCCCTCAAACTGGCAGATGCACGGTTACGATGCGCCCATCTACACCAACGTAACCTATCCCATTACGGT
CAATCCGCCGTTTGTTCCCACGGAGAATCCGACGGGTTGTTACTCGCTCACATTTAATGTTGATGAAAGC
TGGCTACAGGAAGGCCAGACGCGAATTATTTTTGATGGCGTTGGAATT
