>Addgene plasmid #55676 | NKIRAS2 | addgene partial sequence | sequence record 92962 | pGEX5 5'-GGGCTGGCAAGCCACGTTTGGTG-3'
TCGGATCTGGTTCGCGTGGATCCGGGAAGAGCTGCAAGGTGGTCGTGTGCGGCCAGGCATCTGTGGGCAA
AACTTCAATCCTTGAGCAGCTTCTGTACGGGAACCATGTCGTGGGTTCTGAGATGATCGAGACCCAGGAG
GACATCTATGTAGGCTCCATCGAGACAGACCGAGGGGTGCGGGAGCAGGTGCGTTTCTATGATACACGGG
GTCTCCGGGATGGGGCCGAGCTGCCCAAGCACTGCTTCTCCTGCACCGATGGCTACGTCCTGGTCTACAG
CACAGACAGCCGAGAGTCGTTCCAGCGCGTCGAGCTGCTCAAGAAGGAGATCGACAAGTCCAAGGACAAG
AAGGAGGTCACCATCGTGGTCCTTGGCAACAAGTGTGACCTGCAGGAGCAGCGTCGCGTAGACCCTGACG
TGGCCCAGCACTGGGCCAAGTCCGAGAAGGTGAAGCTATGGGAGGTGTCGGTGGCTGACCGACGCTCCCT
CCTAGAGCCTTTCATCTACCTGGCCAGCAAGATGACCCAGCCGCAGAGCAAGTCTGCCTTCCCCCTCAGC
CGCAAGAACAAGGGCAGCGGCTCCTTGGATGGCTGAGAATTCATCGTGACTGACTGACGATCTGCCTCGC
GCGTTTCGGTGATGACGGTGAAAACCTCTGACACATGCAGCTCCCGGAGACGGTCACAGCTTGTCTGTAA
GCGGATGCCGGGAGCAGACAAGCCCGTCAGGGCGCGTCAGCGGGTGTTGGCGGGTGTCGGGGCGCAGCCA
TGACCCAGTCACGTAGCGATAGCGGAGTGTATAATTCTTGAAGACGAAAGGGCCTCGTGATACGCCTATT
TTTATAGGTTAATGTCATGATAATAATGGTTTCTTAGACGTCAGGTGGCAC
