>Addgene plasmid #55676 | NKIRAS2 | addgene partial sequence | sequence record 93024 | pGEX3 5'-CCGGGAGCTGCATGTGTCAGAGG-3'
GAAACGCGCGAGGCAGATCGGTCAGTCAGTCACGATGAATTCTCAGCCATCCAAGGAGCCGCTGCCCTTG
TTCTTGCGGCTGAGGGGGAAGGCAGACTTGCTCTGCGGCTGGGTCATCTTGCTGGCCAGGTAGATGAAAG
GCTCTAGGAGGGAGCGTCGGTCAGCCACCGACACCTCCCATAGCTTCACCTTCTCGGACTTGGCCCAGTG
CTGGGCCACGTCAGGGTCTACGCGACGCTGCTCCTGCAGGTCACACTTGTTGCCAAGGACCACGATGGTG
ACCTCCTTCTTGTCCTTGGACTTGTCGATCTCCTTCTTGAGCAGCTCGACGCGCTGGAACGACTCTCGGC
TGTCTGTGCTGTAGACCAGGACGTAGCCATCGGTGCAGGAGAAGCAGTGCTTGGGCAGCTCGGCCCCATC
CCGGAGACCCCGTGTATCATAGAAACGCACCTGCTCCCGCACCCCTCGGTCTGTCTCGATGGAGCCTACA
TAGATGTCCTCCTGGGTCTCGATCATCTCAGAACCCACGACATGGTTCCCGTACAGAAGCTGCTCAAGGA
TTGAAGTTTTGCCCACAGATGCCTGGCCGCACACGACCACCTTGCAGCTCTTCCCGGATCCACGCGGAAC
CAGATCCGATTTTGGAGGATGGTCGCCACCACCAAACGTGGCTTGCCAGCCCTGCAAAGGCCATGCTATA
TACTTGCTGGATTTCAAGTACTTATCAATTTGTGGGATAGCTTCAATACGTTTTTTAAAACAAACTAATT
TTGGGAACGCATCCAGGCACATTGGGTCCATGTATAAAACAACATCAAGAGCGTCATACAACATGAAGTC
AGGATGGGTTACATGATCACCATTTAAATATGTTTTATGACATAAACGATCTTCGAACATTTTCAGCATT
TCAGGTAGCTTGCTAAGAAAATCAACTTTGAGAGTTTCAAAGTC
